>Addgene plasmid #242681 | pCMV-SpCas9-VRQR(+D1332R)-P2A-EGFP (LRF45) | addgene full sequence | sequence record 488974 | Addgene NGS Result
ATATGCCAAGTACGCCCCCTATTGACGTCAATGACGGTAAATGGCCCGCCTGGCATTATGCCCAGTACAT
GACCTTATGGGACTTTCCTACTTGGCAGTACATCTACGTATTAGTCATCGCTATTACCATGGTGATGCGG
TTTTGGCAGTACATCAATGGGCGTGGATAGCGGTTTGACTCACGGGGATTTCCAAGTCTCCACCCCATTG
ACGTCAATGGGAGTTTGTTTTGGCACCAAAATCAACGGGACTTTCCAAAATGTCGTAACAACTCCGCCCC
ATTGACGCAAATGGGCGGTAGGCGTGTACGGTGGGAGGTCTATATAAGCAGAGCTGGTTTAGTGAACCGT
CAGATCCGCTAGAGATCCGCGGCCGCTAATACGACTCACTATAGGGAGAGCCGCCACCATGGACAAGAAG
TACAGCATCGGCCTGGACATCGGCACCAACTCTGTGGGCTGGGCCGTGATCACCGACGAGTACAAGGTGC
CCAGCAAGAAATTCAAGGTGCTGGGCAACACCGACCGGCACAGCATCAAGAAGAACCTGATCGGAGCCCT
GCTGTTCGACAGCGGCGAAACAGCCGAGGCCACCCGGCTGAAGAGAACCGCCAGAAGAAGATACACCAGA
CGGAAGAACCGGATCTGCTATCTGCAAGAGATCTTCAGCAACGAGATGGCCAAGGTGGACGACAGCTTCT
TCCACAGACTGGAAGAGTCCTTCCTGGTGGAAGAGGATAAGAAGCACGAGCGGCACCCCATCTTCGGCAA
CATCGTGGACGAGGTGGCCTACCACGAGAAGTACCCCACCATCTACCACCTGAGAAAGAAACTGGTGGAC
AGCACCGACAAGGCCGACCTGCGGCTGATCTATCTGGCCCTGGCCCACATGATCAAGTTCCGGGGCCACT
TCCTGATCGAGGGCGACCTGAACCCCGACAACAGCGACGTGGACAAGCTGTTCATCCAGCTGGTGCAGAC
CTACAACCAGCTGTTCGAGGAAAACCCCATCAACGCCAGCGGCGTGGACGCCAAGGCCATCCTGTCTGCC
AGACTGAGCAAGAGCAGACGGCTGGAAAATCTGATCGCCCAGCTGCCCGGCGAGAAGAAGAATGGCCTGT
TCGGAAACCTGATTGCCCTGAGCCTGGGCCTGACCCCCAACTTCAAGAGCAACTTCGACCTGGCCGAGGA
TGCCAAACTGCAGCTGAGCAAGGACACCTACGACGACGACCTGGACAACCTGCTGGCCCAGATCGGCGAC
CAGTACGCCGACCTGTTTCTGGCCGCCAAGAACCTGTCCGACGCCATCCTGCTGAGCGACATCCTGAGAG
TGAACACCGAGATCACCAAGGCCCCCCTGAGCGCCTCTATGATCAAGAGATACGACGAGCACCACCAGGA
CCTGACCCTGCTGAAAGCTCTCGTGCGGCAGCAGCTGCCTGAGAAGTACAAAGAGATTTTCTTCGACCAG
AGCAAGAACGGCTACGCCGGCTACATTGACGGCGGAGCCAGCCAGGAAGAGTTCTACAAGTTCATCAAGC
CCATCCTGGAAAAGATGGACGGCACCGAGGAACTGCTCGTGAAGCTGAACAGAGAGGACCTGCTGCGGAA
GCAGCGGACCTTCGACAACGGCAGCATCCCCCACCAGATCCACCTGGGAGAGCTGCACGCCATTCTGCGG
CGGCAGGAAGATTTTTACCCATTCCTGAAGGACAACCGGGAAAAGATCGAGAAGATCCTGACCTTCCGCA
TCCCCTACTACGTGGGCCCTCTGGCCAGGGGAAACAGCAGATTCGCCTGGATGACCAGAAAGAGCGAGGA
AACCATCACCCCCTGGAACTTCGAGGAAGTGGTGGACAAGGGCGCTTCCGCCCAGAGCTTCATCGAGCGG
ATGACCAACTTCGATAAGAACCTGCCCAACGAGAAGGTGCTGCCCAAGCACAGCCTGCTGTACGAGTACT
TCACCGTGTATAACGAGCTGACCAAAGTGAAATACGTGACCGAGGGAATGAGAAAGCCCGCCTTCCTGAG
CGGCGAGCAGAAAAAGGCCATCGTGGACCTGCTGTTCAAGACCAACCGGAAAGTGACCGTGAAGCAGCTG
AAAGAGGACTACTTCAAGAAAATCGAGTGCTTCGACTCCGTGGAAATCTCCGGCGTGGAAGATCGGTTCA
ACGCCTCCCTGGGCACATACCACGATCTGCTGAAAATTATCAAGGACAAGGACTTCCTGGACAATGAGGA
AAACGAGGACATTCTGGAAGATATCGTGCTGACCCTGACACTGTTTGAGGACAGAGAGATGATCGAGGAA
CGGCTGAAAACCTATGCCCACCTGTTCGACGACAAAGTGATGAAGCAGCTGAAGCGGCGGAGATACACCG
GCTGGGGCAGGCTGAGCCGGAAGCTGATCAACGGCATCCGGGACAAGCAGTCCGGCAAGACAATCCTGGA
TTTCCTGAAGTCCGACGGCTTCGCCAACAGAAACTTCATGCAGCTGATCCACGACGACAGCCTGACCTTT
AAAGAGGACATCCAGAAAGCCCAGGTGTCCGGCCAGGGCGATAGCCTGCACGAGCACATTGCCAATCTGG
CCGGCAGCCCCGCCATTAAGAAGGGCATCCTGCAGACAGTGAAGGTGGTGGACGAGCTCGTGAAAGTGAT
GGGCCGGCACAAGCCCGAGAACATCGTGATCGAAATGGCCAGAGAGAACCAGACCACCCAGAAGGGACAG
AAGAACAGCCGCGAGAGAATGAAGCGGATCGAAGAGGGCATCAAAGAGCTGGGCAGCCAGATCCTGAAAG
AACACCCCGTGGAAAACACCCAGCTGCAGAACGAGAAGCTGTACCTGTACTACCTGCAGAATGGGCGGGA
TATGTACGTGGACCAGGAACTGGACATCAACCGGCTGTCCGACTACGATGTGGACCATATCGTGCCTCAG
AGCTTTCTGAAGGACGACTCCATCGACAACAAGGTGCTGACCAGAAGCGACAAGAACCGGGGCAAGAGCG
ACAACGTGCCCTCCGAAGAGGTCGTGAAGAAGATGAAGAACTACTGGCGGCAGCTGCTGAACGCCAAGCT
GATTACCCAGAGAAAGTTCGACAATCTGACCAAGGCCGAGAGAGGCGGCCTGAGCGAACTGGATAAGGCC
GGCTTCATCAAGAGACAGCTGGTGGAAACCCGGCAGATCACAAAGCACGTGGCACAGATCCTGGACTCCC
GGATGAACACTAAGTACGACGAGAATGACAAGCTGATCCGGGAAGTGAAAGTGATCACCCTGAAGTCCAA
GCTGGTGTCCGATTTCCGGAAGGATTTCCAGTTTTACAAAGTGCGCGAGATCAACAACTACCACCACGCC
CACGACGCCTACCTGAACGCCGTCGTGGGAACCGCCCTGATCAAAAAGTACCCTAAGCTGGAAAGCGAGT
TCGTGTACGGCGACTACAAGGTGTACGACGTGCGGAAGATGATCGCCAAGAGCGAGCAGGAAATCGGCAA
GGCTACCGCCAAGTACTTCTTCTACAGCAACATCATGAACTTTTTCAAGACCGAGATTACCCTGGCCAAC
GGCGAGATCCGGAAGCGGCCTCTGATCGAGACAAACGGCGAAACCGGGGAGATCGTGTGGGATAAGGGCC
GGGATTTTGCCACCGTGCGGAAAGTGCTGAGCATGCCCCAAGTGAATATCGTGAAAAAGACCGAGGTGCA
GACAGGCGGCTTCAGCAAAGAGTCTATCCTGCCCAAGAGGAACAGCGATAAGCTGATCGCCAGAAAGAAG
GACTGGGACCCTAAGAAGTACGGCGGCTTCGTGAGCCCCACCGTGGCCTATTCTGTGCTGGTGGTGGCCA
AAGTGGAAAAGGGCAAGTCCAAGAAACTGAAGAGTGTGAAAGAGCTGCTGGGGATCACCATCATGGAAAG
AAGCAGCTTCGAGAAGAATCCCATCGACTTTCTGGAAGCCAAGGGCTACAAAGAAGTGAAAAAGGACCTG
ATCATCAAGCTGCCTAAGTACTCCCTGTTCGAGCTGGAAAACGGCCGGAAGAGAATGCTGGCCTCTGCCA
GAGAACTGCAGAAGGGAAACGAACTGGCCCTGCCCTCCAAATATGTGAACTTCCTGTACCTGGCCAGCCA
CTATGAGAAGCTGAAGGGCTCCCCCGAGGATAATGAGCAGAAACAGCTGTTTGTGGAACAGCACAAGCAC
TACCTGGACGAGATCATCGAGCAGATCAGCGAGTTCTCCAAGAGAGTGATCCTGGCCGACGCTAATCTGG
ACAAAGTGCTGTCCGCCTACAACAAGCACCGGGATAAGCCCATCAGAGAGCAGGCCGAGAATATCATCCA
CCTGTTTACCCTGACCAATCTGGGAGCCCCTGCCGCCTTCAAGTACTTTGACACCACCATCAGGCGGAAG
CAGTACAGAAGCACCAAAGAGGTGCTGGACGCCACCCTGATCCACCAGAGCATCACCGGCCTGTACGAGA
CACGGATCGACCTGTCTCAGCTGGGAGGCGACGGATCCGGCGGAGGCGGAAGCGGGAAAAGAACCGCCGA
CGGCAGCGAATTCGAGCCCAAGAAGAAGAGGAAAGTCTCGAGCGGAGGCGACTACAAAGACCATGACGGT
GATTATAAAGATCATGACATCGATTACAAGGATGACGATGACAAGGGAGGCGGTGGAAGCGGCGCAACAA
ACTTCTCTCTGCTGAAACAAGCCGGAGATGTCGAAGAGAATCCTGGACCGATGGTGAGCAAGGGCGAGGA
GCTGTTCACCGGGGTGGTGCCCATCCTGGTCGAGCTGGACGGCGACGTAAACGGCCACAAGTTCAGCGTG
TCCGGCGAGGGCGAGGGCGATGCCACCTACGGCAAGCTGACCCTGAAGTTCATCTGCACCACCGGCAAGC
TGCCCGTGCCCTGGCCCACCCTCGTGACCACCCTGACCTACGGCGTGCAGTGCTTCAGCCGCTACCCCGA
CCACATGAAGCAGCACGACTTCTTCAAGTCCGCCATGCCCGAAGGCTACGTCCAGGAGCGCACCATCTTC
TTCAAGGACGACGGCAACTACAAGACCCGCGCCGAGGTGAAGTTCGAGGGCGACACCCTGGTGAACCGCA
TCGAGCTGAAGGGCATCGACTTCAAGGAGGACGGCAACATCCTGGGGCACAAGCTGGAGTACAACTACAA
CAGCCACAACGTCTATATCATGGCCGACAAGCAGAAGAACGGCATCAAGGTGAACTTCAAGATCCGCCAC
AACATCGAGGACGGCAGCGTGCAGCTCGCCGACCACTACCAGCAGAACACCCCCATCGGCGACGGCCCCG
TGCTGCTGCCCGACAACCACTACCTGAGCACCCAGTCCGCCCTGAGCAAAGACCCCAACGAGAAGCGCGA
TCACATGGTCCTGCTGGAGTTCGTGACCGCCGCCGGGATCACTCTCGGCATGGACGAGCTGTACAAGTGA
CCGGTCATCATCACCATCACCATTGAGTTTAAACCCGCTGATCAGCCTCGACTGTGCCTTCTAGTTGCCA
GCCATCTGTTGTTTGCCCCTCCCCCGTGCCTTCCTTGACCCTGGAAGGTGCCACTCCCACTGTCCTTTCC
TAATAAAATGAGGAAATTGCATCGCATTGTCTGAGTAGGTGTCATTCTATTCTGGGGGGTGGGGTGGGGC
AGGACAGCAAGGGGGAGGATTGGGAAGACAATAGCAGGCATGCTGGGGATGCGGTGGGCTCTATGGCTTC
TGAGGCGGAAAGAACCAGCTGGGGCTCGATACCGTCGACCTCTAGCTAGAGCTTGGCGTAATCATGGTCA
TAGCTGTTTCCTGTGTGAAATTGTTATCCGCTCACAATTCCACACAACATACGAGCCGGAAGCATAAAGT
GTAAAGCCTAGGGTGCCTAATGAGTGAGCTAACTCACATTAATTGCGTTGCGCTCACTGCCCGCTTTCCA
GTCGGGAAACCTGTCGTGCCAGCTGCATTAATGAATCGGCCAACGCGCGGGGAGAGGCGGTTTGCGTATT
GGGCGCTCTTCCGCTTCCTCGCTCACTGACTCGCTGCGCTCGGTCGTTCGGCTGCGGCGAGCGGTATCAG
CTCACTCAAAGGCGGTAATACGGTTATCCACAGAATCAGGGGATAACGCAGGAAAGAACATGTGAGCAAA
AGGCCAGCAAAAGGCCAGGAACCGTAAAAAGGCCGCGTTGCTGGCGTTTTTCCATAGGCTCCGCCCCCCT
GACGAGCATCACAAAAATCGACGCTCAAGTCAGAGGTGGCGAAACCCGACAGGACTATAAAGATACCAGG
CGTTTCCCCCTGGAAGCTCCCTCGTGCGCTCTCCTGTTCCGACCCTGCCGCTTACCGGATACCTGTCCGC
CTTTCTCCCTTCGGGAAGCGTGGCGCTTTCTCATAGCTCACGCTGTAGGTATCTCAGTTCGGTGTAGGTC
GTTCGCTCCAAGCTGGGCTGTGTGCACGAACCCCCCGTTCAGCCCGACCGCTGCGCCTTATCCGGTAACT
ATCGTCTTGAGTCCAACCCGGTAAGACACGACTTATCGCCACTGGCAGCAGCCACTGGTAACAGGATTAG
CAGAGCGAGGTATGTAGGCGGTGCTACAGAGTTCTTGAAGTGGTGGCCTAACTACGGCTACACTAGAAGA
ACAGTATTTGGTATCTGCGCTCTGCTGAAGCCAGTTACCTTCGGAAAAAGAGTTGGTAGCTCTTGATCCG
GCAAACAAACCACCGCTGGTAGCGGTGGTTTTTTTGTTTGCAAGCAGCAGATTACGCGCAGAAAAAAAGG
ATCTCAAGAAGATCCTTTGATCTTTTCTACGGGGTCTGACGCTCAGTGGAACGAAAACTCACGTTAAGGG
ATTTTGGTCATGAGATTATCAAAAAGGATCTTCACCTAGATCCTTTTAAATTAAAAATGAAGTTTTAAAT
CAATCTAAAGTATATATGAGTAAACTTGGTCTGACAGTTACCAATGCTTAATCAGTGAGGCACCTATCTC
AGCGATCTGTCTATTTCGTTCATCCATAGTTGCCTGACTCCCCGTCGTGTAGATAACTACGATACGGGAG
GGCTTACCATCTGGCCCCAGTGCTGCAATGATACCGCGAGACCCACGCTCACCGGCTCCAGATTTATCAG
CAATAAACCAGCCAGCCGGAAGGGCCGAGCGCAGAAGTGGTCCTGCAACTTTATCCGCCTCCATCCAGTC
TATTAATTGTTGCCGGGAAGCTAGAGTAAGTAGTTCGCCAGTTAATAGTTTGCGCAACGTTGTTGCCATT
GCTACAGGCATCGTGGTGTCACGCTCGTCGTTTGGTATGGCTTCATTCAGCTCCGGTTCCCAACGATCAA
GGCGAGTTACATGATCCCCCATGTTGTGCAAAAAAGCGGTTAGCTCCTTCGGTCCTCCGATCGTTGTCAG
AAGTAAGTTGGCCGCAGTGTTATCACTCATGGTTATGGCAGCACTGCATAATTCTCTTACTGTCATGCCA
TCCGTAAGATGCTTTTCTGTGACTGGTGAGTACTCAACCAAGTCATTCTGAGAATAGTGTATGCGGCGAC
CGAGTTGCTCTTGCCCGGCGTCAATACGGGATAATACCGCGCCACATAGCAGAACTTTAAAAGTGCTCAT
CATTGGAAAACGTTCTTCGGGGCGAAAACTCTCAAGGATCTTACCGCTGTTGAGATCCAGTTCGATGTAA
CCCACTCGTGCACCCAACTGATCTTCAGCATCTTTTACTTTCACCAGCGTTTCTGGGTGAGCAAAAACAG
GAAGGCAAAATGCCGCAAAAAAGGGAATAAGGGCGACACGGAAATGTTGAATACTCATACTCTTCCTTTT
TCAATATTATTGAAGCATTTATCAGGGTTATTGTCTCATGAGCGGATACATATTTGAATGTATTTAGAAA
AATAAACAAATAGGGGTTCCGCGCACATTTCCCCGAAAAGTGCCACCTGACGTCGACGGATCGGGAGATC
GATCTCCCGATCCCCTAGGGTCGACTCTCAGTACAATCTGCTCTGATGCCGCATAGTTAAGCCAGTATCT
GCTCCCTGCTTGTGTGTTGGAGGTCGCTGAGTAGTGCGCGAGCAAAATTTAAGCTACAACAAGGCAAGGC
TTGACCGACAATTGCATGAAGAATCTGCTTAGGGTTAGGCGTTTTGCGCTGCTTCGCGATGTACGGGCCA
GATATACGCGTTGACATTGATTATTGACTAGTTATTAATAGTAATCAATTACGGGGTCATTAGTTCATAG
CCCATATATGGAGTTCCGCGTTACATAACTTACGGTAAATGGCCCGCCTGGCTGACCGCCCAACGACCCC
CGCCCATTGACGTCAATAATGACGTATGTTCCCATAGTAACGCCAATAGGGACTTTCCATTGACGTCAAT
GGGTGGAGTATTTACGGTAAACTGCCCACTTGGCAGTACATCAAGTGTATC
Features (pLannotate 1.2.2; 18 found; start..end, strand, type, name):
    132..335     +  promoter       CMV promoter: human cytomegalovirus (CMV) immediate early promoter
    377..395     +  promoter       T7 promoter: promoter for bacteriophage T7 RNA polymerase
    409..2127    +  CDS            Cas9(N): N-terminal portion of Streptococcus pyogenes Cas9 (Zetsche et al., 2015)
   2014..4512    +  CDS            Cas9(C): C-terminal portion of Streptococcus pyogenes Cas9 (Zetsche et al., 2015)
   4600..4665    +  CDS            3xFLAG: three tandem FLAG® epitope tags, followed by an enterokinase cleavage site
   4741..5457    +  CDS            EGFP: EGFP is a basic (constitutively fluorescent) green fluorescent protein published in 1996, derived from Aequorea victoria. It is reported to be a rapidly-maturing weak dimer with moderate acid sensitivity.
   5512..5736    +  polyA_signal   bGH poly(A) signal: bovine growth hormone polyadenylation signal
   5740..5761    +  promoter       SV40 promoter (fragment): SV40 enhancer and early promoter
   5766..5782    +  misc_feature   MCS (fragment): pBluescript multiple cloning site
   5831..5847    -  protein_bind   lac operator: The lac repressor binds to the lac operator to inhibit transcription in E. coli. This inhibition can be relieved by adding lactose or isopropyl-β-D-thiogalactopyranoside (IPTG). lac repressor encoded by lacI
   5855..5885    -  promoter       lac promoter: promoter for the E. coli lac operon
   5900..5921    -  protein_bind   CAP binding site: CAP binding activates transcription in the presence of cAMP. E. coli catabolite activator protein
   5934..6026    -  CDS            lacI (fragment): lac repressor; lacI; The lac repressor binds to the lac operator to inhibit transcription in E. coli. This inhibition can be relieved by adding lactose or isopropyl-β-D-thiogalactopyranoside (IPTG).
   6209..6797    -  rep_origin     ori: high-copy-number ColE1/pMB1/pBR322/pUC origin of replication
   6968..7828    -  CDS            AmpR: β-lactamase; bla; confers resistance to ampicillin, carbenicillin, and related antibiotics
   7829..7933    -  promoter       AmpR promoter: bla
   8004..8048    -  misc_feature   bom (fragment): basis of mobility region from pBR322
   8203..131     +  enhancer       CMV enhancer (across the origin): human cytomegalovirus immediate early enhancer
