[The description below was written by a language model from this plasmid's Addgene catalogue record and pLannotate feature annotations shown in this document.]
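Description:
pCMV-SpCas9-VRQR(+D1332R)-P2A-EGFP (LRF45) is an 8.4 kb mammalian expression plasmid for CRISPR genome editing, built by Gibson cloning into the pCMV-T7-SpCas9-P2A-EGFP (RTW3027) backbone. It is propagated in E. coli as a high-copy plasmid through a ColE1/pUC-type origin and is selected with ampicillin via the β-lactamase gene and its native promoter. The remaining bacterial annotations (lac promoter and operator, CAP site, and short lacI, bom, SV40 promoter and MCS fragments) are backbone remnants with no evident role in the payload. No mammalian selection marker is annotated.

The payload is a single open reading frame driven by the CMV immediate early enhancer and promoter. A T7 promoter sits just upstream of the coding sequence, which would also permit in vitro transcription. The frame encodes a human codon-optimized Streptococcus pyogenes Cas9 nuclease carrying the VRQR substitutions plus D1332R (D1135V/G1218R/D1332R/R1335Q/T1337R). These substitutions lie in the PAM-interacting region, and VRQR variants are known for recognizing altered, non-NGG PAMs. The annotation tool splits Cas9 into two overlapping N- and C-terminal segments, but they form one continuous coding sequence.

According to the stated purpose, Cas9 is followed by a bipartite SV40 nuclear localization signal, a 3xFLAG epitope, a P2A peptide and EGFP, ending at a bGH polyadenylation signal. The catalogue's tag field instead lists the BPNLS as N-terminal, and neither the NLS nor P2A is separately annotated. P2A ribosomal skipping yields EGFP as a separate protein, marking transfected cells for identification or sorting. No guide RNA cassette is annotated, so a guide would need to be supplied separately. The associated publication concerns a bespoke Cas9 base editor for a vascular disease in mice, but the record does not state what this nuclease construct was used for in that work.
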