Addgene plasmid #242681: pCMV-SpCas9-VRQR(+D1332R)-P2A-EGFP (LRF45)
Purpose: CMV promoter expression plasmid for human codon optimized SpCas9-VRQR(D1332R)-BPNLS(SV40)-3xFLAG-P2A-EGFP
Depositing lab: Benjamin Kleinstiver. Depositing organization: Massachusetts General Hospital. Publication: Treatment of a severe vascular disease using a bespoke CRISPR-Cas9 base editor in mice. Alves CRR, Das S, Krishnan V, Ha LL, Fox LR, Stutzman HE, Shamber CE, Kalailingam P, McCarthy S, Lino Cardenas CL, Fong CE, Imai T, Mitra S, Yun S, Wood RK, Benning FMC, Roh K, Lawton J, Kim N, Silverstein RA, Ferreira da Silva J, de la Cruz D, Richa R, Xie J, Gray-Edwards HL, Malhotra R, Chung DY, Chao LH, Tsai SQ, Maguire CA, Lindsay ME, Kleinstiver BP, Musolino PL. Nat Biomed Eng. 2025 Sep 11:10.1038/s41551-025-01499-1. doi: 10.1038/s41551-025-01499-1. PubMed 40935887.
Backbone
  Vector backbone: pCMV-T7-SpCas9-P2A-EGFP (RTW3027) (Addgene Plasmid #139987)
  Vector type: Mammalian Expression, CRISPR
Growth in bacteria
  Bacterial resistance: Ampicillin, 100 μg/mL
  Growth temperature: 37°C
  Growth strain: DH5alpha
  Copy number: High Copy
Gene/Insert
  Gene/Insert name: pCMV-SpCas9-VRQR(D1332R)-BPNLS(SV40)-3xFLAG-P2A-EGFP (alt names: LRF45; SpCas9-VRQR(+D1332R) nuclease)
  Species: Synthetic
  Mutation: VRQR + D1332R mutations in SpCas9(D1135V/G1218R/D1332R/R1335Q/T1337R)
  Promoter: CMV and T7
  Tag / fusion protein: BPNLS (N terminal on insert)
  Cloning method: Gibson Cloning
  Sequencing primers: 5′ oBK6928-CCAAGTCTCCACCCCATTGACG; 3′ oBK219-GGGAGTGGCACCTTCCAGGGTC
Terms and licenses: Academic/Nonprofit Terms; Industry Terms: Not Available to Industry
How to cite: pCMV-SpCas9-VRQR(+D1332R)-P2A-EGFP (LRF45) was a gift from Benjamin Kleinstiver (Addgene plasmid # 242681 ; http://n2t.net/addgene:242681 ; RRID:Addgene_242681)
